>Addgene plasmid #42706 | TAL3243 | depositor partial sequence | sequence record 57826 | TAL3243 sequence 2226 bps
TCTAGAGCTAGCACCATGGACTACAAAGACCATGACGGTGATTATAAAGATCATGACATCGATTACAAGG
ATGACGATGACAAGATGGCCCCCAAGAAGAAGAGGAAGGTGGGCATTCACCGCGGGGTACCTATGGTGGA
CTTGAGGACACTCGGTTATTCGCAACAGCAACAGGAGAAAATCAAGCCTAAGGTCAGGAGCACCGTCGCG
CAACACCACGAGGCGCTTGTGGGGCATGGCTTCACTCATGCGCATATTGTCGCGCTTTCACAGCACCCTG
CGGCGCTTGGGACGGTGGCTGTCAAATACCAAGATATGATTGCGGCCCTGCCCGAAGCCACGCACGAGGC
AATTGTAGGGGTCGGTAAACAGTGGTCGGGAGCGCGAGCACTTGAGGCGCTGCTGACTGTGGCGGGTGAG
CTTAGGGGGCCTCCGCTCCAGCTCGACACCGGGCAGCTGCTGAAGATCGCGAAGAGAGGGGGAGTAACAG
CGGTAGAGGCAGTGCACGCCTGGCGCAATGCGCTCACCGGGGCCCCCTTGAACCTGACCCCAGACCAGGT
AGTCGCAATCGCGTCACATGACGGGGGAAAGCAAGCCCTGGAAACCGTGCAAAGGTTGTTGCCGGTCCTT
TGTCAAGACCACGGCCTTACACCGGAGCAAGTCGTGGCCATTGCATCCCACGACGGTGGCAAACAGGCTC
TTGAGACGGTTCAGAGACTTCTCCCAGTTCTCTGTCAAGCCCACGGGCTGACTCCCGATCAAGTTGTAGC
GATTGCGTCGCATGACGGAGGGAAACAAGCATTGGAGACTGTCCAACGGCTCCTTCCCGTGTTGTGTCAA
GCCCACGGTTTGACGCCTGCACAAGTGGTCGCCATCGCCAACAACAACGGCGGTAAGCAGGCGCTGGAAA
CAGTACAGCGCCTGCTGCCTGTACTGTGCCAGGATCATGGACTGACCCCAGACCAGGTAGTCGCAATCGC
GAACAATAATGGGGGAAAGCAAGCCCTGGAAACCGTGCAAAGGTTGTTGCCGGTCCTTTGTCAAGACCAC
GGCCTTACACCGGAGCAAGTCGTGGCCATTGCAAGCAACATCGGTGGCAAACAGGCTCTTGAGACGGTTC
AGAGACTTCTCCCAGTTCTCTGTCAAGCCCACGGGCTGACTCCCGATCAAGTTGTAGCGATTGCGTCCAA
CGGTGGAGGGAAACAAGCATTGGAGACTGTCCAACGGCTCCTTCCCGTGTTGTGTCAAGCCCACGGTTTG
ACGCCTGCACAAGTGGTCGCCATCGCCAGCCATGATGGCGGTAAGCAGGCGCTGGAAACAGTACAGCGCC
TGCTGCCTGTACTGTGCCAGGATCATGGACTGACCCCAGACCAGGTAGTCGCAATCGCGTCGAACATTGG
GGGAAAGCAAGCCCTGGAAACCGTGCAAAGGTTGTTGCCGGTCCTTTGTCAAGACCACGGCCTTACACCG
GAGCAAGTCGTGGCCATTGCATCCCACGACGGTGGCAAACAGGCTCTTGAGACGGTTCAGAGACTTCTCC
CAGTTCTCTGTCAAGCCCACGGGCTGACTCCCGATCAAGTTGTAGCGATTGCGTCGAACATTGGAGGGAA
ACAAGCATTGGAGACTGTCCAACGGCTCCTTCCCGTGTTGTGTCAAGCCCACGGTTTGACGCCTGCACAA
GTGGTCGCCATCGCCAGCCATGATGGCGGTAAGCAGGCGCTGGAAACAGTACAGCGCCTGCTGCCTGTAC
TGTGCCAGGATCATGGACTGACCCCAGACCAGGTAGTCGCAATCGCGTCACATGACGGGGGAAAGCAAGC
CCTGGAAACCGTGCAAAGGTTGTTGCCGGTCCTTTGTCAAGACCACGGCCTTACACCGGAGCAAGTCGTG
GCCATTGCAAGCAATGGGGGTGGCAAACAGGCTCTTGAGACGGTTCAGAGACTTCTCCCAGTTCTCTGTC
AAGCCCACGGGCTGACACCCGAACAGGTGGTCGCCATTGCTAATAATAACGGAGGACGGCCAGCCTTGGA
GTCCATCGTAGCCCAATTGTCCAGGCCCGATCCCGCGTTGGCTGCGTTAACGAATGACCATCTGGTGGCG
TTGGCATGTCTTGGTGGACGACCCGCGCTCGATGCAGTCAAAAAGGGTCTGCCTCATGCTCCCGCATTGA
TCAAAAGAACCAACCGGCGGATTCCCGAGAGAACTTCCCATCGAGTCGCGGGATCC
