>Addgene plasmid #42706 | TAL3243 | addgene partial sequence | sequence record 61051 | JDS-TALEN-F 5'-TAGGGGTCGGTAAACAGTGG-3'
CTGACTGTGGCGGGTGAGCTTAGGGGGCCTCCGCTCCAGCTCGACACCGGGCAGCTGCTGAAGATCGCGA
AGAGAGGGGGAGTAACAGCGGTAGAGGCAGTGCACGCCTGGCGCAATGCGCTCACCGGGGCCCCCTTGAA
CCTGACCCCAGACCAGGTAGTCGCAATCGCGTCACATGACGGGGGAAAGCAAGCCCTGGAAACCGTGCAA
AGGTTGTTGCCGGTCCTTTGTCAAGACCACGGCCTTACACCGGAGCAAGTCGTGGCCATTGCATCCCACG
ACGGTGGCAAACAGGCTCTTGAGACGGTTCAGAGACTTCTCCCAGTTCTCTGTCAAGCCCACGGGCTGAC
TCCCGATCAAGTTGTAGCGATTGCGTCGCATGACGGAGGGAAACAAGCATTGGAGACTGTCCAACGGCTC
CTTCCCGTGTTGTGTCAAGCCCACGGTTTGACGCCTGCACAAGTGGTCGCCATCGCCAACAACAACGGCG
GTAAGCAGGCGCTGGAAACAGTACAGCGCCTGCTGCCTGTACTGTGCCAGGATCATGGACTGACCCCAGA
CCAGGTAGTCGCAATCGCGAACAATAATGGGGGAAAGCAAGCCCTGGAAACCGTGCAAAGGTTGTTGCCG
GTCCTTTGTCAAGACCACGGCCTTACACCGGAGCAAGTCGTGGCCATTGCAAGCAACATCGGTGGCAAAC
AGGCTCTTGAGACGGTTCAGAGACTTCTCCCAGTTCTCTGTCAAGCCCACGGGCTGACTCCCGATCAAGT
TGTAGCGATTGCGTCCAACGGTGGAGGGAAACAAGCATTGGAGACTGTCCAACGGCTCCTTCCCGTGTTG
TGTCAAGCCCACGGTTTGACGCCTGCACAAGTGGTCGCCATCGCCAGCCATGATGGCGGTAAGCAGGCGC
TGGAAACAGTACAGCGCCTGCTGCCTGTACTGTGCCAGGATC
