[The description below was written by a language model from this plasmid's Addgene catalogue record.]
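Description:
TAL3243 is a TALEN expression plasmid encoding the "right" half of a nuclease pair directed against the zebrafish (D. rerio) Dlk2 gene. It is built on the JDS74 backbone (about 6.4 kb without insert), a TALEN framework vector classed as mammalian expression with a T7 element. It is maintained in E. coli as a high-copy plasmid under ampicillin selection. The record does not include a feature table, so the origin of replication and other backbone details are not documented here.

The roughly 1.6 kb insert is an engineered array of TAL effector repeats designed to recognise a specific 16-nucleotide site in the Dlk2 locus. It was placed into the backbone by restriction cloning that destroyed both junction sites. The backbone supplies an N-terminal 3X FLAG tag, useful for detecting the protein, and a C-terminal wild-type FokI nuclease domain, so the expressed product is a FLAG-tagged TALE–FokI fusion. Transcription is driven by the CMV promoter. The T7 designation suggests that a T7 promoter is also available for in vitro transcription of mRNA, the usual route for delivering TALENs into zebrafish embryos. The use of a BGH reverse sequencing primer implies a BGH polyadenylation region downstream of the coding sequence.

Because FokI cleaves only as a dimer, this construct is meant to be used with its matching "left" Dlk2 TALEN, which binds the opposite strand across a spacer. The two monomers together generate a double-strand break, and error-prone repair of that break produces indel mutations. The associated work describes this approach for targeted gene disruption in somatic zebrafish cells.
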