Addgene plasmid #42706: TAL3243
Depositing lab: Keith Joung. Publication: Targeted gene disruption in somatic zebrafish cells using engineered TALENs. Sander JD, Cade L, Khayter C, Reyon D, Peterson RT, Joung JK, Yeh JR. Nat Biotechnol. 2011 Aug 5;29(8):697-8. doi: 10.1038/nbt.1934. PubMed 21822241.
Backbone
  Vector backbone: JDS74
  Backbone manufacturer: Addgene plasmid #32288
  Backbone size w/o insert (bp): 6447
  Vector type: Mammalian Expression ; T7
Growth in bacteria
  Bacterial resistance: Ampicillin, 100 μg/mL
  Growth temperature: 37°C
  Growth strain: XL1 Blue
  Copy number: High Copy
Gene/Insert
  Gene/Insert name: ZebrafishCommunity-Dlk2-right (alt name: Dlk2)
  Species: D. rerio (zebrafish)
  Insert size (bp): 1640
  Promoter: CMV
  Tag / fusion protein: 3X Flag (N terminal on backbone); WT FOKI (C terminal on backbone)
  Cloning method: Restriction Enzyme; 5′ cloning site N/A (destroyed during cloning); 3′ cloning site N/A (destroyed during cloning)
  Sequencing primers: 5′ CMV-F; 3′ BGH-rev
Terms and licenses: Academic/Nonprofit Terms; Industry Terms: Not Available to Industry
Depositor comments: Target binding site: TCCCGGATCACACCTG It is strongly recommended that users perform a diagnostic digest to verify this plasmid prior to use. For example, a double digest of the plasmid with BamHI and KpnI should result in two bands at 2.3kb and 5.8kb.
How to cite: TAL3243 was a gift from Keith Joung (Addgene plasmid # 42706 ; http://n2t.net/addgene:42706 ; RRID:Addgene_42706)
